Addgene plasmid #147717: pAc5.1B-lambdaN-HA-DmNot2-W556E-dsRNAres_U
Purpose: Insect Expression of DmNot2-W556E-dsRNAres
Depositing lab: Elisa Izaurralde. Depositing organization: Max Planck Institute for Developmental Biology. Publication: Structure and assembly of the NOT module of the human CCR4-NOT complex. Boland A, Chen Y, Raisch T, Jonas S, Kuzuoglu-Ozturk D, Wohlbold L, Weichenrieder O, Izaurralde E. Nat Struct Mol Biol. 2013 Nov;20(11):1289-97. doi: 10.1038/nsmb.2681. Epub 2013 Oct 13. PubMed 24121232.
Backbone
  Vector backbone: Unknown
  Vector type: Insect Expression
Growth in bacteria
  Bacterial resistance: Ampicillin, 100 μg/mL
  Growth temperature: 37°C
  Growth strain: DH5alpha
  Copy number: Low Copy
Gene/Insert
  Gene/Insert name: DmNot2-W556E-dsRNAres (alt names: regena (rga); CG2138, CG2161)
  Species: D. melanogaster (fly)
  Entrez Gene: Rga (a.k.a. Dmel_CG2161, CG2138, CG2161, Dmel\CG2161, NOT2, Not2, RGA, l(3)03834, not2)
  Cloning method: Unknown
Terms and licenses: Academic/Nonprofit Terms; Industry Terms: Not Available to Industry
Depositor comments: ORF extracted from NCBI NM_169080.1. Plasmids from this collection were made available to the research community and donated after the lab closed. Please note that the sequence provided by the depositing laboratory may be theoretical/predicted or based on Sanger sequencing results. There may be discrepancies between sequencing results obtained by Addgene and the depositor sequence. If an Addgene verified sequence is not available, please contact before placing your order to request that our lab fully sequence the plasmid.
How to cite: pAc5.1B-lambdaN-HA-DmNot2-W556E-dsRNAres_U was a gift from Elisa Izaurralde (Addgene plasmid # 147717 ; http://n2t.net/addgene:147717 ; RRID:Addgene_147717)
