[The description below was written by a language model from this plasmid's Addgene catalogue record and pLannotate feature annotations shown in this document.]
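Description:
pAc5.1B-lambdaN-HA-DmNot2-W556E-dsRNAres_U is a 7.2 kb insect expression plasmid for producing a tagged, mutant form of the Drosophila melanogaster CCR4-NOT subunit Not2 (Regena, Rga) in fly cells. The catalogue lists the backbone as unknown, although the name and the annotated parts point to a pAc5.1B-type vector. In bacteria it is maintained through a ColE1/pUC-type origin and selected with ampicillin via the AmpR (β-lactamase) gene and its own promoter. The annotation describes the origin as high copy, whereas the catalogue records the plasmid as low copy. Short fragments annotated as tetracycline resistance and SV40 large T antigen appear to be non-functional backbone remnants.

Expression is driven by the constitutive Drosophila actin 5C (Ac5) promoter. Downstream sits a single reading-frame arrangement consisting of a fragment of the bacteriophage lambda N protein, an HA epitope (annotated as a partial match to a 3xHA tag, so probably one copy), and the full Not2 coding sequence, followed by an SV40 polyadenylation signal. A vector-derived V5 tag lies just after the insert, but the record does not say whether it is translated in frame with Not2. The lambdaN peptide binds BoxB RNA hairpins, so such fusions are typically used in tethering assays that recruit a protein to a BoxB-containing reporter mRNA, while HA allows detection or immunoprecipitation.

The insert carries the W556E point substitution, and the "dsRNAres" designation indicates a version altered to resist dsRNA-mediated knockdown. This would allow the mutant to be expressed while endogenous Not2 is depleted, as in complementation experiments. The associated work concerns the structure and assembly of the NOT module of CCR4-NOT, but the record does not state the specific effect of the mutation.
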