Features (pLannotate 1.2.2; 11 found; start..end, strand, type, name):
     56..2568    +  promoter       Ac5 promoter: Drosophila melanogaster actin 5C promoter
   2588..2653    +  CDS            N (fragment): REGN_LAMBD - Experimental evidence at protein level: Swiss-Prot protein existence level 1. Plays a role as a transcriptional antitermination factor that allows the virus to initiate its lytic phase. Activates expression of the delayed viral early genes by modifying host RNA polymerase (RNAP) into a form that is resistant to termination signals. This antitermination function requires the host NusA protein which serves to stabilize the interaction between antitermination protein N and host RNA polymerase. From Escherichia phage lambda (Bacteriophage lambda).
   2678..2704    +  CDS            3xHA (fragment): three tandem HA epitope tags
   2717..4471    +  CDS            Rga: RGA_DROME - Also known as Not2 From Drosophila melanogaster (Fruit fly).
   4497..4538    +  CDS            V5 tag: epitope tag from simian virus 5
   4638..4772    -  polyA_signal   SV40 poly(A) signal: SV40 polyadenylation signal
   4795..4879    -  CDS            large T antigen (fragment): large T antigen from SV40 (simian virus 40)
   4880..5350    +  CDS            TcR (fragment): tetracycline efflux protein; tet; confers resistance to tetracycline
   5394..5982    -  rep_origin     ori: high-copy-number ColE1/pMB1/pBR322/pUC origin of replication
   6153..7013    -  CDS            AmpR: β-lactamase; bla; confers resistance to ampicillin, carbenicillin, and related antibiotics
   7014..7118    -  promoter       AmpR promoter: bla
>Addgene plasmid #147717 | pAc5.1B-lambdaN-HA-DmNot2-W556E-dsRNAres_U | depositor full sequence | sequence record 290164 | Full Sequence
CTTCAAGGAATTAATTCTATATTCTAAAAACACAAATGATACTTCTAAAAAAAATCATGAATGGCATCAA
CTCTGAATCAAATCTTTGCAGATGCACCTACTTCTCATTTCCACTGTCACATCATTTTTCCAGATCTCGC
TGCCTGTTATGTGGCCCACAAACCAAGACACGTTTTATGGCCATTAAAGCTGGCTGATCGTCGCCAAACA
CCAAATACATATCAATATGTACATTCGAGAAAGAAGCGATCAAAGAAGCGTCTTCGGGCGAGTAGGAGAA
TGCGGAGGAGAAGGAGAACGAGCTGATCTAGTATCTCTCCACAATCCAATGCCAACTGACCAACTGGCCA
TATTCGGAGCAATTTGAAGCCAATTTCCATCGCCTGGCGATCGCTCCATTCTTGGCTATATGTTTTTCAC
CGTTCCCGGGGCCATTTTCAAAGACTCGTCGGTAAGATAAGATTGTGTCACTCGCTGTCTCTCTTCATTT
GTCGAAGAATGCTGAGGAATTTCGCGATGACGTCGGCGAGTATTTTGAAGAATGAGAATAATTTGTATTT
ATACGAAAATCAGTTAGTGGAATTTTCTACAAAAACATGTTATCTATAGATAATTTTGTTGCAAAATATG
TTGACTATGACAAAGATTGTATGTATATACCTTTAATGTATTCTCATTTTCTTATGTATTTATAATGGCA
ATGATGATACTGATGATATTTTAAGATGATGCCAGACCACAGGCTGATTTCTGCGTCTTTTGCCGAACGC
AGTGCATGTGCGGTTGTTGTTTTTTGGAATAGTTTCAATTTTCGGACTGTCCGCTTTGATTTCAGTTTCT
TGGCTTATTCAAAAAGCAAAGTAAAGCCAAAAAAGCGAGATGGCAATACCAAATGCGGCAAAACGGTAGT
GGAAGGAAAGGGGTGCGGGGCAGCGGAAGGAAGGGTGGGGCGGGGCGTGGCGGGGTCTGTGGCTGGGCGC
GACGTCACCGACGTTGGAGCCACTCCTTTGACCATGTGTGCGTGTGTGTATTATTCGTGTCTCGCCACTC
GCCGGTTGTTTTTTTCTTTTTATCTCGCTCTCTCTAGCGCCATCTCGTACGCATGCTCAACGCACCGCAT
GTTGCCGTGTCCTTTATGCGTCATTTTGGCTCGAAATAGGCAATTATTTAAACAAAGATTAGTCAACGAA
AACGCTAAAATAAATAAGTCTACAATATGGTTACTTATTGCCATGTGTGTGCAGCCAACGATAGCAACAA
AAGCAACAACACAGTGGCTTTCCCTCTTTCACTTTTTGTTTGCAAGCGCGTGCGAGCAAGACGGCACGAC
CGGCAAACGCAATTACGCTGACAAAGAGCAGACGAAGTTTTGGCCGAAAAACATCAAGGCGCCTGATACG
AATGCATTTGCAATAACAATTGCGATATTTAATATTGTTTATGAAGCTGTTTGACTTCAAAACACACAAA
AAAAAAAATAAAACAAATTATTTGAAAGAGAATTAGGAATCGGACAGCTTATCGTTACGGGCTAACAGCA
CACCGAGACGAAATAGCTTACCTGACGTCACAGCCTCTGGAAGAACTGCCGCCAAGCAGAGAGAGAGAGA
AAAAGAGGGAGAGCAGCTTAGACCGCATGTGCTTGTGTGTGAGGCGTCTCTCTCTTCGTCTCCTGTTTGC
GCAAACGCATAGACTGCACTGAGAAAATCGATTACCTATTTTTTATGAATGAATATTTGCACTATTACTA
TTCAAAACTATTAAGATAGCAATCACATTCAATAGCCAAATACTATACCACCTGAGCGATGCAACGAAAT
GATCAATTTGAGCAAAAATGCTGCATATTTAGGACGGCATCATTATAGAAATGCTTCTTGCTGTGTACTT
TTCTCTCGTCTGGCAGCTGTTTCGCCGTTATTGTTAAAACCGGCTTAAGTTAGGTGTGTTTTCTACGACT
AGTGATGCCCCTACTAGAAGATGTGTGTTGCACAAATGTCCCTGAATAACCAATTTGAAGTGCAGATAGC
AGTAAACGTAAGCTAATATGAATATTATTTAACTGTAATGTTTTAATATCGCTGGACATTACTAATAAAC
CCACTATAAACACATGTACATATGTATGTTTTGGCATACAATGAGTAGTTGGGGAAAAAATGTGTAAAAG
CACCGTGACCATCACAGCATAAAGATAACCAGCTGAAGTATCGAATATGAGTAACCCCCAAATTGAATCA
CATGCCGCAACTGATAGGACCCATGGAAGTACACTCTTCATGGCGATATACAAGACACACACAAGCACGA
ACACCCAGTTGCGGAGGAAATTCTCCGTAAATGAAAACCCAATCGGCGAACAATTCATACCCATATATGG
TAAAAGTTTTGAACGCGACTTGAGAGCGGAGAGCATTGCGGCTGATAAGGTTTTAGCGCTAAGCGGGCTT
TATAAAACGGGCTGCGGGACCAGTTTTCATATCACTACCGTTTGAGTTCTTGTGCTGTGTGGATACTCCT
CCCGACACAAAGCCGCTCCATCAGCCAGCAGTCGTCTAATCCAGAGACCCCGGATCGGGGTACCAACATG
GACGCACAAACACGACGACGTGAGCGTCGCGCTGAGAAACAAGCTCAATGGAAAGCTGCAAACGGTGGAT
CTCCTCCACATATGGCTTACCCATACGATGTTCCAGATTACGCTCCTCCAAGCTTGATGGCGAATTTAAA
TTTTCAACAACCCCCGAGAAGTATAGCGAACGCGGCGTTAGCTGGCCGGACAACAGGCGGATTCGGTGGT
AGCTCCCTGGCTGGCCATGTGACGCCCACGTCGGGCATGTTTCAAACCGACTTCGCCAACTCCTATCCAG
GAACGGCGAACTACGGACAGGCGCCGCAGCAGCAGCAACAACAGCAGCAGCAGCCCCAACTGTCGCCGAA
CCGGAATGCCCAGCTGTCGGTCGGCGGACCCGCCATCTCGAGCGGCAACCGCAACGCCAACCTCTTCGGC
CAGCGTCAGTTTGTGGAGCGGCGAGCCATGCAAGGATTGGGCAGTGGCCCCATGTCGAACATGGGCAACT
TCATGCAGACGGGTCGCGGCGGCTACGGAACGGGCGGAGGCGGTGGCGGTCCTTTGAATAACTTCCACGT
GTTCGGCGGCGGCGGTGGTAGCGACACCTCCACGCCTGCCCTGCTCGATCCCACGGAGTTCCCCTCCTTG
ACCAACGCTCGTGGACAAAATGATCAAACGTTGCCGCAGTCCAACCCCTTGCAACCCCCCGGATCCAAGC
CGTACGGAAACTTTTTCACGTCATTCGGAATGGTCAAACAGCCCACCAGTGAACAGAGCGAATTTACCAT
GTCAAATGAAGATTTTCCAGCCCTTCCCGGAACGCAGAATTCCGATGGAACGACCAATGCCGTCGGTTCC
GTGGCTGGCACGGGCGGAAGCGGCGGAGCTAGCACGGAAAATCATCTGGATGGAACCGAGAAACCCATGA
ACTCCATCGTCGTGTCCGGCAGTGCCTCCGGATCCTCCGGAAGCAATGTGGGAGTCGTCGGAGGAAACGG
ACTGGGAGCTGTCGGATCGGGAATTGGTGGACTGGCGGTCGGAGGAGGAGGCGGCGCGGGATCCAGTGGC
GGAGGCGGCGTGGGAGGAAACGCGGCTTCCGGAGTCGTGGGAGGTAGCCACGTTGGCTTGGTCGGATCGA
ATTCCGGAATCGGAGGAGTGAATTCCGTTCCGAATTCCAACGCTATGATGGGAGTTGGAGGAGGATTGGG
TTCGGGCTCCGGATCCTCAGGTTCCGGCGCCGGAGGAGAACACTTGAATGACAACAGCTCCAATGACAAG
CTCGTTAAATCCGGAGTCCAGACATCCCCGGACGGTAAAGTGACGAATATTCCGGCCACGATGGTCAATA
ATCAATTTGGAATGGTCGGATTGTTGACCTTTATCCGCGCGGCGGAGACCGACCCGAACTTGGTCACCTT
GAGCTTGGGTACGGATCTCACGGGTTTAGGCCTGAACCTGAACTCGCAGGAGAGCTTGCATACAACCTTC
GCTGGCCCCTTCGTAGCACAGCCCTGCAGAGCACAAGACGTTGAGTTCAACGTGCCACCCGAATATCTGA
TTAACTTTGCGATAAGAGACAAACTAACAGCGCCGGTACTGAAAAAGCTGCAAGAAGACCTGCTCTTTTT
CCTTTTTTACACGAACATCGGCGATATGATGCAATTGATGGCAGCTGCTGAATTGCATAGTCGCGAGTGG
CGATACCACGTGGAGGAGAAAATATGGATAACTCGAATTCCTGGCATTGATCAATATGAAAAAAATGGTA
CAAAAGAGCGCGGCACCTTCTACTACTTTGATGCGCAAAGTGAGAAACGTTTGTCCAAGGTTTTCCAAAT
AGATCCCGAGAAATTAGATAAATGTCCCAATATAAGTGCGTTTATGAATGGACAGTCTGTATAATCTAGA
GGGCCCGCGGTTCGAAGGTAAGCCTATCCCTAACCCTCTCCTCGGTCTCGATTCTACGCGTACCGGTCAT
CATCACCATCACCATTGAGTTTAAACCCGCTGATCAGCCTCGACTGTGCCTTCTAAGGCCTGAGCTCGCT
GATCAGCCTCGATCGAGGATCCAGACATGATAAGATACATTGATGAGTTTGGACAAACCACAACTAGAAT
GCAGTGAAAAAAATGCTTTATTTGTGAAATTTGTGATGCTATTGCTTTATTTGTAACCATTATAAGCTGC
AATAAACAAGTTAACAACAACAATTGCATTCATTTTATGTTTCAGGTTCAGGGGGAGGTGTGGGAGGTTT
TTTAAAGCAAGTAAAACCTCTACAAATGTGGTATGGCTGATTATGATCAGTCGACCGATGCCCTTGAGAG
CCTTCAACCCAGTCAGCTCCTTCCGGTGGGCGCGGGGCATGACTATCGTCGCCGCACTTATGACTGTCTT
CTTTATCATGCAACTCGTAGGACAGGTGCCGGCAGCGCTCTGGGTCATTTTCGGCGAGGACCGCTTTCGC
TGGAGCGCGACGATGATCGGCCTGTCGCTTGCGGTATTCGGAATCTTGCACGCCCTCGCTCAAGCCTTCG
TCACTGGTCCCGCCACCAAACGTTTCGGCGAGAAGCAGGCCATTATCGCCGGCATGGCGGCCGACGCGCT
GGGCTACGTCTTGCTGGCGTTCGCGACGCGAGGCTGGATGGCCTTCCCCATTATGATTCTTCTCGCTTCC
GGCGGCATCGGGATGCCCGCGTTGCAGGCCATGCTGTCCAGGCAGGTAGATGACGACCATCAGGGACAGC
TTCAAGGATCGCTCGCGGCTCTTACCAGCCAGCAAAAGGCCAGGAACCGTAAAAAGGCCGCGTTGCTGGC
GTTTTTCCATAGGCTCCGCCCCCCTGACGAGCATCACAAAAATCGACGCTCAAGTCAGAGGTGGCGAAAC
CCGACAGGACTATAAAGATACCAGGCGTTTCCCCCTGGAAGCTCCCTCGTGCGCTCTCCTGTTCCGACCC
TGCCGCTTACCGGATACCTGTCCGCCTTTCTCCCTTCGGGAAGCGTGGCGCTTTCTCAATGCTCACGCTG
TAGGTATCTCAGTTCGGTGTAGGTCGTTCGCTCCAAGCTGGGCTGTGTGCACGAACCCCCCGTTCAGCCC
GACCGCTGCGCCTTATCCGGTAACTATCGTCTTGAGTCCAACCCGGTAAGACACGACTTATCGCCACTGG
CAGCAGCCACTGGTAACAGGATTAGCAGAGCGAGGTATGTAGGCGGTGCTACAGAGTTCTTGAAGTGGTG
GCCTAACTACGGCTACACTAGAAGGACAGTATTTGGTATCTGCGCTCTGCTGAAGCCAGTTACCTTCGGA
AAAAGAGTTGGTAGCTCTTGATCCGGCAAACAAACCACCGCTGGTAGCGGTGGTTTTTTTGTTTGCAAGC
AGCAGATTACGCGCAGAAAAAAAGGATCTCAAGAAGATCCTTTGATCTTTTCTACGGGGTCTGACGCTCA
GTGGAACGAAAACTCACGTTAAGGGATTTTGGTCATGAGATTATCAAAAAGGATCTTCACCTAGATCCTT
TTAAATTAAAAATGAAGTTTTAAATCAATCTAAAGTATATATGAGTAAACTTGGTCTGACAGTTACCAAT
GCTTAATCAGTGAGGCACCTATCTCAGCGATCTGTCTATTTCGTTCATCCATAGTTGCCTGACTCCCCGT
CGTGTAGATAACTACGATACGGGAGGGCTTACCATCTGGCCCCAGTGCTGCAATGATACCGCGAGACCCA
CGCTCACCGGCTCCAGATTTATCAGCAATAAACCAGCCAGCCGGAAGGGCCGAGCGCAGAAGTGGTCCTG
CAACTTTATCCGCCTCCATCCAGTCTATTAATTGTTGCCGGGAAGCTAGAGTAAGTAGTTCGCCAGTTAA
TAGTTTGCGCAACGTTGTTGCCATTGCTGCAGGCATCGTGGTGTCACGCTCGTCGTTTGGTATGGCTTCA
TTCAGCTCCGGTTCCCAACGATCAAGGCGAGTTACATGATCCCCCATGTTGTGCAAAAAAGCGGTTAGCT
CCTTCGGTCCTCCGATCGTTGTCAGAAGTAAGTTGGCCGCAGTGTTATCACTCATGGTTATGGCAGCACT
GCATAATTCTCTTACTGTCATGCCATCCGTAAGATGCTTTTCTGTGACTGGTGAGTACTCAACCAAGTCA
TTCTGAGAATAGTGTATGCGGCGACCGAGTTGCTCTTGCCCGGCGTCAACACGGGATAATACCGCGCCAC
ATAGCAGAACTTTAAAAGTGCTCATCATTGGAAAACGTTCTTCGGGGCGAAAACTCTCAAGGATCTTACC
GCTGTTGAGATCCAGTTCGATGTAACCCACTCGTGCACCCAACTGATCTTCAGCATCTTTTACTTTCACC
AGCGTTTCTGGGTGAGCAAAAACAGGAAGGCAAAATGCCGCAAAAAAGGGAATAAGGGCGACACGGAAAT
GTTGAATACTCATACTCTTCCTTTTTCAATATTATTGAAGCATTTATCAGGGTTATTGTCTCATGAGCGG
ATACATATTTGAATGTATTTAGAAAAATAAACAAATAGGGGTTCCGCGCACATTTCCCCGAAAAGTGCCA
CCTGACGTCTAAGAAACCATTATTATCATGACATTAACCTATAAAAATAGGCGTATCACGAGGCCCTTTC
GT
